>Addgene plasmid #42984 | I-ACCC | depositor partial sequence | sequence record 58249 | I-ACCC sequence 424 bps
CGTCTCCTGACCCCAGAGCAGGTCGTGGCAATCGCCTCCAACATTGGCGGGAAACAGGCACTCGAGACTG
TCCAGCGCCTGCTTCCCGTGCTGTGCCAAGCGCACGGACTCACCCCAGAGCAGGTCGTGGCGATCGCAAG
CCACGACGGAGGAAAGCAAGCCTTGGAAACAGTACAGAGGCTGTTGCCTGTGCTGTGCCAAGCGCACGGC
CTCACCCCAGAGCAGGTCGTGGCGATCGCAAGCCACGACGGAGGAAAGCAAGCCTTGGAAACAGTACAGA
GGCTGTTGCCTGTGCTGTGCCAAGCGCACGGATTAACCCCAGAGCAGGTCGTGGCGATCGCAAGCCACGA
CGGAGGAAAGCAAGCCTTGGAAACAGTACAGAGGCTGTTGCCTGTGCTGTGCCAAGCGCACGGCTTAAGA
GACG
