>Addgene plasmid #42984 | I-ACCC | addgene partial sequence | sequence record 59994 | M13-F20 5'-TGTAAAACGACGGCCAGT-3'
CTATAGGGCGAATTGGGCCCTCTAGATGCATGCTCGAGCGGCCGCCAGTGTGATGGATATCTGCAGAATT
CGCCCTTAAGTATCTTTCCTGTGCCCACGTCTCTTAAGCCGTGCGCTTGGCACAGCACAGGCAACAGCCT
CTGTACTGTTTCCAAGGCTTGCTTTCCTCCGTCGTGGCTTGCGATCGCCACGACCTGCTCTGGGGTTAAT
CCGTGCGCTTGGCACAGCACAGGCAACAGCCTCTGTACTGTTTCCAAGGCTTGCTTTCCTCCGTCGTGGC
TTGCGATCGCCACGACCTGCTCTGGGGTGAGGCCGTGCGCTTGGCACAGCACAGGCAACAGCCTCTGTAC
TGTTTCCAAGGCTTGCTTTCCTCCGTCGTGGCTTGCGATCGCCACGACCTGCTCTGGGGTGAGTCCGTGC
GCTTGGCACAGCACGGGAAGCAGGCGCTGGACAGTCTCGAGTGCCTGTTTCCCGCCAATGTTGGAGGCGA
TTGCCACGACCTGCTCTGGGGTCAGGAGACGCGCTAGGACGGCATCTATATAAGGGCGAATTCCAGCACA
CTGGCGGCCGTTACTAGTGGATCCGAGCTCGGTACCAAGCTTGATGCATAGCTTGAGTATTCTATAGTGT
CACCTAAATAGCTTGGCGTAATCATGGTCATAGCTGTTTCCTGTGTGAAATTGTTATCCGCTCACAATTC
CACACAACATACGAGCCGGAAGCATAAAGTGTAAAGCCTGGGGTGCCTAATGAGTGAGCTAACTCACATT
AATTGCGTTGCGCTCACTGCCCGCTTTCCAGTCGGGAAACCTGTCGTGCCAGCTGCATTAATGAATCGGC
CAACGCGCGGGG
