[The description below was written by a language model from this plasmid's Addgene catalogue record.]
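Description:
I-ACCC is a bacterial cloning plasmid built on the Invitrogen pCRII-TOPO backbone (about 4 kb without insert), carrying a 424 bp synthetic insert introduced by TOPO cloning. It is maintained as a high-copy plasmid in E. coli, and the backbone confers resistance to both ampicillin and kanamycin, so either or both drugs can be used for selection. The insert lies between the vector's T7 and M13-reverse priming sites, which are the positions recorded for sequence verification. The vector is classed purely as a cloning plasmid. No promoter intended to express the insert in bacterial or mammalian cells, and no tags, reporters or recombinase sites, are listed. No feature table accompanies the record.

The catalogue entry gives the insert only as "I-ACCC" and does not spell out its contents. The plasmid was deposited with a publication describing a TALEN genome-editing system for generating human stem cell-based disease models. Given that context and the naming scheme, the most plausible reading is that this is one member of a library of pre-assembled TAL effector repeat modules. "ACCC" would denote the four DNA bases recognised by a short block of repeats, and the "I" prefix would indicate the block's position in the ordered assembly. The insert size is roughly consistent with four TALE repeats, but this interpretation is an inference and is not stated in the record. On that reading, the plasmid serves as a storage and source clone. Its module would be excised or amplified and joined with other position-specific modules to build a full-length custom TALE DNA-binding array, which would then be moved into a separate nuclease expression vector for genome editing.
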