Addgene plasmid #42984: I-ACCC
Depositing lab: Chad Cowan & Kiran Musunuru. Depositing organization: Harvard University. Publication: A TALEN Genome-Editing System for Generating Human Stem Cell-Based Disease Models. Ding Q, Lee YK, Schaefer EA, Peters DT, Veres A, Kim K, Kuperwasser N, Motola DL, Meissner TB, Hendriks WT, Trevisan M, Gupta RM, Moisan A, Banks E, Friesen M, Schinzel RT, Xia F, Tang A, Xia Y, Figueroa E, Wann A, Ahfeldt T, Daheron L, Zhang F, Rubin LL, Peng LF, Chung RT, Musunuru K, Cowan CA. Cell Stem Cell. 2012 Dec 12. pii: S1934-5909(12)00645-5. doi: 10.1016/j.stem.2012.11.011. PubMed 23246482.
Backbone
  Vector backbone: pCRII-TOPO
  Backbone manufacturer: Invitrogen
  Backbone size w/o insert (bp): 3973
  Vector type: Bacterial Cloning
Growth in bacteria
  Bacterial resistance: Ampicillin and Kanamycin, 100 & 50 μg/mL
  Growth temperature: 37°C
  Growth strain: Top10
  Copy number: High Copy
Gene/Insert
  Gene/Insert name: I-ACCC
  Species: Synthetic
  Insert size (bp): 424
  Cloning method: TOPO Cloning
  Sequencing primers: 5′ T7; 3′ M13-rev
Terms and licenses: Academic/Nonprofit Terms; Industry Terms: Not Available to Industry
How to cite: I-ACCC was a gift from Chad Cowan & Kiran Musunuru (Addgene plasmid # 42984 ; http://n2t.net/addgene:42984 ; RRID:Addgene_42984)
